>Addgene plasmid #135122 | IGF2BP1_2xRRM-4xKH_pGEX | depositor full sequence | sequence record 259869 | Full Sequence
GGCCGCATCGTGACTGACTGACGATCTGCCTCGCGCGTTTCGGTGATGACGGTGAAAACCTCTGACACAT
GCAGCTCCCGGAGACGGTCACAGCTTGTCTGTAAGCGGATGCCGGGAGCAGACAAGCCCGTCAGGGCGCG
TCAGCGGGTGTTGGCGGGTGTCGGGGCGCAGCCATGACCCAGTCACGTAGCGATAGCGGAGTGTATAATT
CTTGAAGACGAAAGGGCCTCGTGATACGCCTATTTTTATAGGTTAATGTCATGATAATAATGGTTTCTTA
GACGTCAGGTGGCACTTTTCGGGGAAATGTGCGCGGAACCCCTATTTGTTTATTTTTCTAAATACATTCA
AATATGTATCCGCTCATGAGACAATAACCCTGATAAATGCTTCAATAATATTGAAAAAGGAAGAGTATGA
GTATTCAACATTTCCGTGTCGCCCTTATTCCCTTTTTTGCGGCATTTTGCCTTCCTGTTTTTGCTCACCC
AGAAACGCTGGTGAAAGTAAAAGATGCTGAAGATCAGTTGGGTGCACGAGTGGGTTACATCGAACTGGAT
CTCAACAGCGGTAAGATCCTTGAGAGTTTTCGCCCCGAAGAACGTTTTCCAATGATGAGCACTTTTAAAG
TTCTGCTATGTGGCGCGGTATTATCCCGTGTTGACGCCGGGCAAGAGCAACTCGGTCGCCGCATACACTA
TTCTCAGAATGACTTGGTTGAGTACTCACCAGTCACAGAAAAGCATCTTACGGATGGCATGACAGTAAGA
GAATTATGCAGTGCTGCCATAACCATGAGTGATAACACTGCGGCCAACTTACTTCTGACAACGATCGGAG
GACCGAAGGAGCTAACCGCTTTTTTGCACAACATGGGGGATCATGTAACTCGCCTTGATCGTTGGGAACC
GGAGCTGAATGAAGCCATACCAAACGACGAGCGTGACACCACGATGCCTGCAGCAATGGCAACAACGTTG
CGCAAACTATTAACTGGCGAACTACTTACTCTAGCTTCCCGGCAACAATTAATAGACTGGATGGAGGCGG
ATAAAGTTGCAGGACCACTTCTGCGCTCGGCCCTTCCGGCTGGCTGGTTTATTGCTGATAAATCTGGAGC
CGGTGAGCGTGGGTCTCGCGGTATCATTGCAGCACTGGGGCCAGATGGTAAGCCCTCCCGTATCGTAGTT
ATCTACACGACGGGGAGTCAGGCAACTATGGATGAACGAAATAGACAGATCGCTGAGATAGGTGCCTCAC
TGATTAAGCATTGGTAACTGTCAGACCAAGTTTACTCATATATACTTTAGATTGATTTAAAACTTCATTT
TTAATTTAAAAGGATCTAGGTGAAGATCCTTTTTGATAATCTCATGACCAAAATCCCTTAACGTGAGTTT
TCGTTCCACTGAGCGTCAGACCCCGTAGAAAAGATCAAAGGATCTTCTTGAGATCCTTTTTTTCTGCGCG
TAATCTGCTGCTTGCAAACAAAAAAACCACCGCTACCAGCGGTGGTTTGTTTGCCGGATCAAGAGCTACC
AACTCTTTTTCCGAAGGTAACTGGCTTCAGCAGAGCGCAGATACCAAATACTGTCCTTCTAGTGTAGCCG
TAGTTAGGCCACCACTTCAAGAACTCTGTAGCACCGCCTACATACCTCGCTCTGCTAATCCTGTTACCAG
TGGCTGCTGCCAGTGGCGATAAGTCGTGTCTTACCGGGTTGGACTCAAGACGATAGTTACCGGATAAGGC
GCAGCGGTCGGGCTGAACGGGGGGTTCGTGCACACAGCCCAGCTTGGAGCGAACGACCTACACCGAACTG
AGATACCTACAGCGTGAGCTATGAGAAAGCGCCACGCTTCCCGAAGGGAGAAAGGCGGACAGGTATCCGG
TAAGCGGCAGGGTCGGAACAGGAGAGCGCACGAGGGAGCTTCCAGGGGGAAACGCCTGGTATCTTTATAG
TCCTGTCGGGTTTCGCCACCTCTGACTTGAGCGTCGATTTTTGTGATGCTCGTCAGGGGGGCGGAGCCTA
TGGAAAAACGCCAGCAACGCGGCCTTTTTACGGTTCCTGGCCTTTTGCTGGCCTTTTGCTCACATGTTCT
TTCCTGCGTTATCCCCTGATTCTGTGGATAACCGTATTACCGCCTTTGAGTGAGCTGATACCGCTCGCCG
CAGCCGAACGACCGAGCGCAGCGAGTCAGTGAGCGAGGAAGCGGAAGAGCGCCTGATGCGGTATTTTCTC
CTTACGCATCTGTGCGGTATTTCACACCGCATAAATTCCGACACCATCGAATGGTGCAAAACCTTTCGCG
GTATGGCATGATAGCGCCCGGAAGAGAGTCAATTCAGGGTGGTGAATGTGAAACCAGTAACGTTATACGA
TGTCGCAGAGTATGCCGGTGTCTCTTATCAGACCGTTTCCCGCGTGGTGAACCAGGCCAGCCACGTTTCT
GCGAAAACGCGGGAAAAAGTGGAAGCGGCGATGGCGGAGCTGAATTACATTCCCAACCGCGTGGCACAAC
AACTGGCGGGCAAACAGTCGTTGCTGATTGGCGTTGCCACCTCCAGTCTGGCCCTGCACGCGCCGTCGCA
AATTGTCGCGGCGATTAAATCTCGCGCCGATCAACTGGGTGCCAGCGTGGTGGTGTCGATGGTAGAACGA
AGCGGCGTCGAAGCCTGTAAAGCGGCGGTGCACAATCTTCTCGCGCAACGCGTCAGTGGGCTGATCATTA
ACTATCCGCTGGATGACCAGGATGCCATTGCTGTGGAAGCTGCCTGCACTAATGTTCCGGCGTTATTTCT
TGATGTCTCTGACCAGACACCCATCAACAGTATTATTTTCTCCCATGAAGACGGTACGCGACTGGGCGTG
GAGCATCTGGTCGCATTGGGTCACCAGCAAATCGCGCTGTTAGCGGGCCCATTAAGTTCTGTCTCGGCGC
GTCTGCGTCTGGCTGGCTGGCATAAATATCTCACTCGCAATCAAATTCAGCCGATAGCGGAACGGGAAGG
CGACTGGAGTGCCATGTCCGGTTTTCAACAAACCATGCAAATGCTGAATGAGGGCATCGTTCCCACTGCG
ATGCTGGTTGCCAACGATCAGATGGCGCTGGGCGCAATGCGCGCCATTACCGAGTCCGGGCTGCGCGTTG
GTGCGGATATCTCGGTAGTGGGATACGACGATACCGAAGACAGCTCATGTTATATCCCGCCGTCAACCAC
CATCAAACAGGATTTTCGCCTGCTGGGGCAAACCAGCGTGGACCGCTTGCTGCAACTCTCTCAGGGCCAG
GCGGTGAAGGGCAATCAGCTGTTGCCCGTCTCACTGGTGAAAAGAAAAACCACCCTGGCGCCCAATACGC
AAACCGCCTCTCCCCGCGCGTTGGCCGATTCATTAATGCAGCTGGCACGACAGGTTTCCCGACTGGAAAG
CGGGCAGTGAGCGCAACGCAATTAATGTGAGTTAGCTCACTCATTAGGCACCCCAGGCTTTACACTTTAT
GCTTCCGGCTCGTATGTTGTGTGGAATTGTGAGCGGATAACAATTTCACACAGGAAACAGCTATGACCAT
GATTACGGATTCACTGGCCGTCGTTTTACAACGTCGTGACTGGGAAAACCCTGGCGTTACCCAACTTAAT
CGCCTTGCAGCACATCCCCCTTTCGCCAGCTGGCGTAATAGCGAAGAGGCCCGCACCGATCGCCCTTCCC
AACAGTTGCGCAGCCTGAATGGCGAATGGCGCTTTGCCTGGTTTCCGGCACCAGAAGCGGTGCCGGAAAG
CTGGCTGGAGTGCGATCTTCCTGAGGCCGATACTGTCGTCGTCCCCTCAAACTGGCAGATGCACGGTTAC
GATGCGCCCATCTACACCAACGTAACCTATCCCATTACGGTCAATCCGCCGTTTGTTCCCACGGAGAATC
CGACGGGTTGTTACTCGCTCACATTTAATGTTGATGAAAGCTGGCTACAGGAAGGCCAGACGCGAATTAT
TTTTGATGGCGTTGGAATTACGTTATCGACTGCACGGTGCACCAATGCTTCTGGCGTCAGGCAGCCATCG
GAAGCTGTGGTATGGCTGTGCAGGTCGTAAATCACTGCATAATTCGTGTCGCTCAAGGCGCACTCCCGTT
CTGGATAATGTTTTTTGCGCCGACATCATAACGGTTCTGGCAAATATTCTGAAATGAGCTGTTGACAATT
AATCATCGGCTCGTATAATGTGTGGAATTGTGAGCGGATAACAATTTCACACAGGAAACAGTATTCATGT
CCCCTATACTAGGTTATTGGAAAATTAAGGGCCTTGTGCAACCCACTCGACTTCTTTTGGAATATCTTGA
AGAAAAATATGAAGAGCATTTGTATGAGCGCGATGAAGGTGATAAATGGCGAAACAAAAAGTTTGAATTG
GGTTTGGAGTTTCCCAATCTTCCTTATTATATTGATGGTGATGTTAAATTAACACAGTCTATGGCCATCA
TACGTTATATAGCTGACAAGCACAACATGTTGGGTGGTTGTCCAAAAGAGCGTGCAGAGATTTCAATGCT
TGAAGGAGCGGTTTTGGATATTAGATACGGTGTTTCGAGAATTGCATATAGTAAAGACTTTGAAACTCTC
AAAGTTGATTTTCTTAGCAAGCTACCTGAAATGCTGAAAATGTTCGAAGATCGTTTATGTCATAAAACAT
ATTTAAATGGTGATCATGTAACCCATCCTGACTTCATGTTGTATGACGCTCTTGATGTTGTTTTATACAT
GGACCCAATGTGCCTGGATGCGTTCCCAAAATTAGTTTGTTTTAAAAAACGTATTGAAGCTATCCCACAA
ATTGATAAGTACTTGAAATCCAGCAAGTATATAGCATGGCCTTTGCAGGGCTGGCAAGCCACGTTTGGTG
GTGGCGACCATCCTCCAAAATCGGATCTGGAAGTTCTGTTCCAGGGGCCCCTGGGATTAATGGACGAAAA
AACCACCGGTTGGCGTGGTGGTCACGTTGTTGAAGGTCTGGCTGGTGAACTGGAACAGCTGCGTGCTCGT
CTGGAACACCACCCGCAGGGTCAGCGTGAACCGGGATCCATGAACAAGCTTTACATCGGCAACCTCAACG
AGAGCGTGACCCCCGCGGACTTGGAGAAAGTGTTTGCGGAGCACAAGATCTCCTACAGCGGCCAGTTCTT
GGTCAAATCCGGCTACGCCTTCGTGGACTGCCCGGACGAGCACTGGGCGATGAAGGCCATCGAAACTTTC
TCCGGGAAAGTAGAATTACAAGGAAAACGCTTAGAGATTGAACATTCGGTGCCCAAAAAACAAAGGAGCC
GGAAAATTCAAATCCGAAATATTCCACCCCAGCTCCGATGGGAAGTACTGGACAGCCTGCTGGCTCAGTA
TGGTACAGTAGAGAACTGTGAGCAAGTGAACACCGAGAGTGAGACGGCAGTGGTGAATGTCACCTATTCC
AACCGGGAGCAGACCAGGCAAGCCATCATGAAGCTGAATGGCCACCAGTTGGAGAACCATGCCCTGAAGG
TCTCCTACATCCCCGATGAGCAGATAGCACAGGGACCTGAGAATGGGCGCCGAGGGGGCTTTGGCTCTCG
GGGTCAGCCCCGCCAGGGCTCACCTGTGGCAGCGGGGGCCCCAGCCAAGCAGCAGCAAGTGGACATCCCC
CTTCGGCTCCTGGTGCCCACCCAGTATGTGGGTGCCATTATTGGCAAGGAGGGGGCCACCATCCGCAACA
TCACAAAACAGACCCAGTCCAAGATAGACGTGCATAGGAAGGAGAACGCAGGTGCAGCTGAAAAAGCCAT
CAGTGTGCACTCCACCCCTGAGGGCTGCTCCTCCGCTTGTAAGATGATCTTGGAGATTATGCATAAAGAG
GCTAAGGACACCAAAACGGCTGACGAGGTTCCCCTGAAGATCCTGGCCCATAATAACTTTGTAGGGCGTC
TCATTGGCAAGGAAGGACGGAACCTGAAGAAGGTAGAGCAAGATACCGAGACAAAAATCACCATCTCCTC
GTTGCAAGACCTTACCCTTTACAACCCTGAGAGGACCATCACTGTGAAGGGGGCCATCGAGAATTGTTGC
AGGGCCGAGCAGGAAATAATGAAGAAAGTTCGGGAGGCCTATGAGAATGATGTGGCTGCCATGAGCCTGC
AGTCTCACCTGATCCCTGGCCTGAACCTGGCTGCTGTAGGTCTTTTCCCAGCTTCATCCAGCGCAGTCCC
GCCGCCTCCCAGCAGCGTTACTGGGGCTGCTCCCTATAGCTCCTTTATGCAGGCTCCCGAGCAGGAGATG
GTGCAGGTGTTTATCCCCGCCCAGGCAGTGGGCGCCATCATCGGCAAGAAGGGGCAGCACATCAAACAGC
TCTCCCGGTTTGCCAGCGCCTCCATCAAGATTGCACCACCCGAAACACCTGACTCCAAAGTTCGTATGGT
TATCATCACTGGACCGCCAGAGGCCCAATTCAAGGCTCAGGGAAGAATCTATGGCAAACTCAAGGAGGAG
AACTTCTTTGGTCCCAAGGAGGAAGTGAAGCTGGAGACCCACATACGTGTGCCAGCATCAGCAGCTGGCC
GGGTCATTGGCAAAGGTGGAAAAACGGTGAACGAGTTGCAGAATTTGACGGCAGCTGAGGTGGTAGTACC
AAGAGACCAGACCCCTTGAGC
Features (pLannotate 1.2.2; 17 found; start..end, strand, type, name):
     26..65      +  CDS            rop (fragment): Rop protein, which maintains plasmids at low copy number; rop
    167..207     +  misc_feature   bom (fragment): basis of mobility region from pBR322
    312..416     +  promoter       AmpR promoter: bla
    417..1277    +  CDS            AmpR: β-lactamase; bla; confers resistance to ampicillin, carbenicillin, and related antibiotics
   1448..2036    +  rep_origin     ori: high-copy-number ColE1/pMB1/pBR322/pUC origin of replication
   2222..2273    -  misc_feature   bom (fragment): basis of mobility region from pBR322
   2280..2357    +  promoter       lacIq promoter: lacI (mutant); In the lacIq allele, a single base change in the promoter boosts expression of the lacI gene about 10-fold.
   2358..3440    +  CDS            lacI: lac repressor; lacI; The lac repressor binds to the lac operator to inhibit transcription in E. coli. This inhibition can be relieved by adding lactose or isopropyl-β-D-thiogalactopyranoside (IPTG).
   3453..3474    +  protein_bind   CAP binding site: CAP binding activates transcription in the presence of cAMP. E. coli catabolite activator protein
   3489..3519    +  promoter       lac promoter: promoter for the E. coli lac operon
   3527..3543    +  protein_bind   lac operator: The lac repressor binds to the lac operator to inhibit transcription in E. coli. This inhibition can be relieved by adding lactose or isopropyl-β-D-thiogalactopyranoside (IPTG). lac repressor encoded by lacI
   3563..3736    +  CDS            lacZα: LacZα fragment of β-galactosidase; lacZ fragment
   4015..4116    -  CDS            yciV (fragment): RNAAM_ECOLI - Also known as trpH From Escherichia coli (strain K12).
   4192..4220    +  promoter       tac promoter: strong E. coli promoter; hybrid between the trp and lac UV5 promoters
   4228..4244    +  protein_bind   lac operator: The lac repressor binds to the lac operator to inhibit transcription in E. coli. This inhibition can be relieved by adding lactose or isopropyl-β-D-thiogalactopyranoside (IPTG). lac repressor encoded by lacI
   4267..4920    +  CDS            GST26_SCHJA: Experimental evidence at protein level: Swiss-Prot protein existence level 1. GST isoenzymes appear to play a central role in the parasite detoxification system. Other functions are also suspected including a role in increasing the solubility of haematin in the parasite gut. From Schistosoma japonicum (Blood fluke).
   5080..6666    +  CDS            IGF2BP1 (fragment): IF2B1_HUMAN - Also known as CRDBP, VICKZ1, ZBP1. Experimental evidence at protein level: Swiss-Prot protein existence level 1. RNA-binding factor that recruits target transcripts to cytoplasmic protein-RNA complexes (mRNPs). This transcript 'caging' into mRNPs allows mRNA transport and transient storage. It also modulates the rate and location at which target transcripts encounter the translational apparatus and shields them from endonuclease attacks or microRNA-mediated degradation. Plays a direct role in the transport and translation of transcripts required for axonal regeneration in adult s
