>Addgene plasmid #135122 | IGF2BP1_2xRRM-4xKH_pGEX | addgene full sequence | sequence record 274001 | Addgene NGS Result
TTGTGAGCGGATAACAATTTCACACAGGAAACAGTATTCATGTCCCCTATACTAGGTTATTGGAAAATTA
AGGGCCTTGTGCAACCCACTCGACTTCTTTTGGAATATCTTGAAGAAAAATATGAAGAGCATTTGTATGA
GCGCGATGAAGGTGATAAATGGCGAAACAAAAAGTTTGAATTGGGTTTGGAGTTTCCCAATCTTCCTTAT
TATATTGATGGTGATGTTAAATTAACACAGTCTATGGCCATCATACGTTATATAGCTGACAAGCACAACA
TGTTGGGTGGTTGTCCAAAAGAGCGTGCAGAGATTTCAATGCTTGAAGGAGCGGTTTTGGATATTAGATA
CGGTGTTTCGAGAATTGCATATAGTAAAGACTTTGAAACTCTCAAAGTTGATTTTCTTAGCAAGCTACCT
GAAATGCTGAAAATGTTCGAAGATCGTTTATGTCATAAAACATATTTAAATGGTGATCATGTAACCCATC
CTGACTTCATGTTGTATGACGCTCTTGATGTTGTTTTATACATGGACCCAATGTGCCTGGATGCGTTCCC
AAAATTAGTTTGTTTTAAAAAACGTATTGAAGCTATCCCACAAATTGATAAGTACTTGAAATCCAGCAAG
TATATAGCATGGCCTTTGCAGGGCTGGCAAGCCACGTTTGGTGGTGGCGACCATCCTCCAAAATCGGATC
TGGAAGTTCTGTTCCAGGGGCCCCTGGGATTAATGGACGAAAAAACCACCGGTTGGCGTGGTGGTCACGT
TGTTGAAGGTCTGGCTGGTGAACTGGAACAGCTGCGTGCTCGTCTGGAACACCACCCGCAGGGTCAGCGT
GAACCGGGATCCATGAACAAGCTTTACATCGGCAACCTCAACGAGAGCGTGACCCCCGCGGACTTGGAGA
AAGTGTTTGCGGAGCACAAGATCTCCTACAGCGGCCAGTTCTTGGTCAAATCCGGCTACGCCTTCGTGGA
CTGCCCGGACGAGCACTGGGCGATGAAGGCCATCGAAACTTTCTCCGGGAAAGTAGAATTACAAGGAAAA
CGCTTAGAGATTGAACATTCGGTGCCCAAAAAACAAAGGAGCCGGAAAATTCAAATCCGAAATATTCCAC
CCCAGCTCCGATGGGAAGTACTGGACAGCCTGCTGGCTCAGTATGGTACAGTAGAGAACTGTGAGCAAGT
GAACACCGAGAGTGAGACGGCAGTGGTGAATGTCACCTATTCCAACCGGGAGCAGACCAGGCAAGCCATC
ATGAAGCTGAATGGCCACCAGTTGGAGAACCATGCCCTGAAGGTCTCCTACATCCCCGATGAGCAGATAG
CACAGGGACCTGAGAATGGGCGCCGAGGGGGCTTTGGCTCTCGGGGTCAGCCCCGCCAGGGCTCACCTGT
GGCAGCGGGGGCCCCAGCCAAGCAGCAGCAAGTGGACATCCCCCTTCGGCTCCTGGTGCCCACCCAGTAT
GTGGGTGCCATTATTGGCAAGGAGGGGGCCACCATCCGCAACATCACAAAACAGACCCAGTCCAAGATAG
ACGTGCATAGGAAGGAGAACGCAGGTGCAGCTGAAAAAGCCATCAGTGTGCACTCCACCCCTGAGGGCTG
CTCCTCCGCTTGTAAGATGATCTTGGAGATTATGCATAAAGAGGCTAAGGACACCAAAACGGCTGACGAG
GTTCCCCTGAAGATCCTGGCCCATAATAACTTTGTAGGGCGTCTCATTGGCAAGGAAGGACGGAACCTGA
AGAAGGTAGAGCAAGATACCGAGACAAAAATCACCATCTCCTCGTTGCAAGACCTTACCCTTTACAACCC
TGAGAGGACCATCACTGTGAAGGGGGCCATCGAGAATTGTTGCAGGGCCGAGCAGGAAATAATGAAGAAA
GTTCGGGAGGCCTATGAGAATGATGTGGCTGCCATGAGCCTGCAGTCTCACCTGATCCCTGGCCTGAACC
TGGCTGCTGTAGGTCTTTTCCCAGCTTCATCCAGCGCAGTCCCGCCGCCTCCCAGCAGCGTTACTGGGGC
TGCTCCCTATAGCTCCTTTATGCAGGCTCCCGAGCAGGAGATGGTGCAGGTGTTTATCCCCGCCCAGGCA
GTGGGCGCCATCATCGGCAAGAAGGGGCAGCACATCAAACAGCTCTCCCGGTTTGCCAGCGCCTCCATCA
AGATTGCACCACCCGAAACACCTGACTCCAAAGTTCGTATGGTTATCATCACTGGACCGCCAGAGGCCCA
ATTCAAGGCTCAGGGAAGAATCTATGGCAAACTCAAGGAGGAGAACTTCTTTGGTCCCAAGGAGGAAGTG
AAGCTGGAGACCCACATACGTGTGCCAGCATCAGCAGCTGGCCGGGTCATTGGCAAAGGTGGAAAAACGG
TGAACGAGTTGCAGAATTTGACGGCAGCTGAGGTGGTAGTACCAAGAGACCAGACCCCTTGAGCGGCCGC
ATCGTGACTGACTGACGATCTGCCTCGCGCGTTTCGGTGATGACGGTGAAAACCTCTGACACATGCAGCT
CCCGGAGACGGTCACAGCTTGTCTGTAAGCGGATGCCGGGAGCAGACAAGCCCGTCAGGGCGCGTCAGCG
GGTGTTGGCGGGTGTCGGGGCGCAGCCATGACCCAGTCACGTAGCGATAGCGGAGTGTATAATTCTTGAA
GACGAAAGGGCCTCGTGATACGCCTATTTTTATAGGTTAATGTCATGATAATAATGGTTTCTTAGACGTC
AGGTGGCACTTTTCGGGGAAATGTGCGCGGAACCCCTATTTGTTTATTTTTCTAAATACATTCAAATATG
TATCCGCTCATGAGACAATAACCCTGATAAATGCTTCAATAATATTGAAAAAGGAAGAGTATGAGTATTC
AACATTTCCGTGTCGCCCTTATTCCCTTTTTTGCGGCATTTTGCCTTCCTGTTTTTGCTCACCCAGAAAC
GCTGGTGAAAGTAAAAGATGCTGAAGATCAGTTGGGTGCACGAGTGGGTTACATCGAACTGGATCTCAAC
AGCGGTAAGATCCTTGAGAGTTTTCGCCCCGAAGAACGTTTTCCAATGATGAGCACTTTTAAAGTTCTGC
TATGTGGCGCGGTATTATCCCGTGTTGACGCCGGGCAAGAGCAACTCGGTCGCCGCATACACTATTCTCA
GAATGACTTGGTTGAGTACTCACCAGTCACAGAAAAGCATCTTACGGATGGCATGACAGTAAGAGAATTA
TGCAGTGCTGCCATAACCATGAGTGATAACACTGCGGCCAACTTACTTCTGACAACGATCGGAGGACCGA
AGGAGCTAACCGCTTTTTTGCACAACATGGGGGATCATGTAACTCGCCTTGATCGTTGGGAACCGGAGCT
GAATGAAGCCATACCAAACGACGAGCGTGACACCACGATGCCTGCAGCAATGGCAACAACGTTGCGCAAA
CTATTAACTGGCGAACTACTTACTCTAGCTTCCCGGCAACAATTAATAGACTGGATGGAGGCGGATAAAG
TTGCAGGACCACTTCTGCGCTCGGCCCTTCCGGCTGGCTGGTTTATTGCTGATAAATCTGGAGCCGGTGA
GCGTGGGTCTCGCGGTATCATTGCAGCACTGGGGCCAGATGGTAAGCCCTCCCGTATCGTAGTTATCTAC
ACGACGGGGAGTCAGGCAACTATGGATGAACGAAATAGACAGATCGCTGAGATAGGTGCCTCACTGATTA
AGCATTGGTAACTGTCAGACCAAGTTTACTCATATATACTTTAGATTGATTTAAAACTTCATTTTTAATT
TAAAAGGATCTAGGTGAAGATCCTTTTTGATAATCTCATGACCAAAATCCCTTAACGTGAGTTTTCGTTC
CACTGAGCGTCAGACCCCGTAGAAAAGATCAAAGGATCTTCTTGAGATCCTTTTTTTCTGCGCGTAATCT
GCTGCTTGCAAACAAAAAAACCACCGCTACCAGCGGTGGTTTGTTTGCCGGATCAAGAGCTACCAACTCT
TTTTCCGAAGGTAACTGGCTTCAGCAGAGCGCAGATACCAAATACTGTCCTTCTAGTGTAGCCGTAGTTA
GGCCACCACTTCAAGAACTCTGTAGCACCGCCTACATACCTCGCTCTGCTAATCCTGTTACCAGTGGCTG
CTGCCAGTGGCGATAAGTCGTGTCTTACCGGGTTGGACTCAAGACGATAGTTACCGGATAAGGCGCAGCG
GTCGGGCTGAACGGGGGGTTCGTGCACACAGCCCAGCTTGGAGCGAACGACCTACACCGAACTGAGATAC
CTACAGCGTGAGCTATGAGAAAGCGCCACGCTTCCCGAAGGGAGAAAGGCGGACAGGTATCCGGTAAGCG
GCAGGGTCGGAACAGGAGAGCGCACGAGGGAGCTTCCAGGGGGAAACGCCTGGTATCTTTATAGTCCTGT
CGGGTTTCGCCACCTCTGACTTGAGCGTCGATTTTTGTGATGCTCGTCAGGGGGGCGGAGCCTATGGAAA
AACGCCAGCAACGCGGCCTTTTTACGGTTCCTGGCCTTTTGCTGGCCTTTTGCTCACATGTTCTTTCCTG
CGTTATCCCCTGATTCTGTGGATAACCGTATTACCGCCTTTGAGTGAGCTGATACCGCTCGCCGCAGCCG
AACGACCGAGCGCAGCGAGTCAGTGAGCGAGGAAGCGGAAGAGCGCCTGATGCGGTATTTTCTCCTTACG
CATCTGTGCGGTATTTCACACCGCATAAATTCCGACACCATCGAATGGCGCAAAACCTTTCGCGGTATGG
CATGATAGCGCCCGGAAGAGAGTCAATTCAGGGTGGTGAATGTGAAACCAGTAACGTTATACGATGTCGC
AGAGTATGCCGGTGTCTCTTATCAGACCGTTTCCCGCGTGGTGAACCAGGCCAGCCACGTTTCTGCGAAA
ACGCGGGAAAAAGTGGAAGCGGCGATGGCGGAGCTGAATTACATTCCCAACCGCGTGGCACAACAACTGG
CGGGCAAACAGTCGTTGCTGATTGGCGTTGCCACCTCCAGTCTGGCCCTGCACGCGCCGTCGCAAATTGT
CGCGGCGATTAAATCTCGCGCCGATCAACTGGGTGCCAGCGTGGTGGTGTCGATGGTAGAACGAAGCGGC
GTCGAAGCCTGTAAAGCGGCGGTGCACAATCTTCTCGCGCAACGCGTCAGTGGGCTGATCATTAACTATC
CGCTGGATGACCAGGATGCCATTGCTGTGGAAGCTGCCTGCACTAATGTTCCGGCGTTATTTCTTGATGT
CTCTGACCAGACACCCATCAACAGTATTATTTTCTCCCATGAAGACGGTACGCGACTGGGCGTGGAGCAT
CTGGTCGCATTGGGTCACCAGCAAATCGCGCTGTTAGCGGGCCCATTAAGTTCTGTCTCGGCGCGTCTGC
GTCTGGCTGGCTGGCATAAATATCTCACTCGCAATCAAATTCAGCCGATAGCGGAACGGGAAGGCGACTG
GAGTGCCATGTCCGGTTTTCAACAAACCATGCAAATGCTGAATGAGGGCATCGTTCCCACTGCGATGCTG
GTTGCCAACGATCAGATGGCGCTGGGCGCAATGCGCGCCATTACCGAGTCCGGGCTGCGCGTTGGTGCGG
ATATCTCGGTAGTGGGATACGACGATACCGAAGACAGCTCATGTTATATCCCGCCGTTAACCACCATCAA
ACAGGATTTTCGCCTGCTGGGGCAAACCAGCGTGGACCGCTTGCTGCAACTCTCTCAGGGCCAGGCGGTG
AAGGGCAATCAGCTGTTGCCCGTCTCACTGGTGAAAAGAAAAACCACGCTAGCGCCCAATACGCAAACCG
CCTCTCCCCGCGCGTTGGCCGATTCATTAATGCAGCTGGCACGACAGGTTTCCCGACTGGAAAGCGGGCA
GTGAGCGCAACGCAATTAATGTAAGTTAGCTCACTCATTAGGCACCCCAGGCTTTACACTTTATGCTTCC
GGCTCGTATGTTGTGTGGAATTGTGAGCGGATAACAATTTCACACAGGAAACAGCTATGACCATGATTAC
GGATTCACTGGCCGTCGTTTTACAACGTCGTGACTGGGAAAACCCTGGCGTTACCCAACTTAATCGCCTT
GCAGCACATCCCCCTTTCGCCAGCTGGCGTAATAGCGAAGAGGCCCGCACCGATCGCCCTTCCCAACAGT
TGCGCAGCCTGAATGGCGAATGGCGCTTTGCCTGGTTTCCGGCACCAGAAGCGGTGCCGGAAAGCTGGCT
GGAGTGCGATCTTCCTGAGGCCGATACTGTCGTCGTCCCCTCAAACTGGCAGATGCACGGTTACGATGCG
CCCATCTACACCAACGTGACCTATCCCATTACGGTCAATCCGCCGTTTGTTCCCACGGAGAATCCGACGG
GTTGTTACTCGCTCACATTTAATGTTGATGAAAGCTGGCTACAGGAAGGCCAGACGCGAATTATTTTTGA
TGGCGTTGGAATTAGCTTATCGACTGCACGGTGCACCAATGCTTCTGGCGTCAGGCAGCCATCGGAAGCT
GTGGTATGGCTGTGCAGGTCGTAAATCACTGCATAATTCGTGTCGCTCAAGGCGCACTCCCGTTCTGGAT
AATGTTTTTTGCGCCGACATCATAACGGTTCTGGCAAATATTCTGAAATGAGCTGTTGACAATTAATCAT
CGGCTCGTATAATGTGTGGAA
Features (pLannotate 1.2.2; 17 found; start..end, strand, type, name):
      1..17      +  protein_bind   lac operator: The lac repressor binds to the lac operator to inhibit transcription in E. coli. This inhibition can be relieved by adding lactose or isopropyl-β-D-thiogalactopyranoside (IPTG). lac repressor encoded by lacI
     40..693     +  CDS            GST26_SCHJA: Experimental evidence at protein level: Swiss-Prot protein existence level 1. GST isoenzymes appear to play a central role in the parasite detoxification system. Other functions are also suspected including a role in increasing the solubility of haematin in the parasite gut. From Schistosoma japonicum (Blood fluke).
    853..2439    +  CDS            IGF2BP1 (fragment): IF2B1_HUMAN - Also known as CRDBP, VICKZ1, ZBP1. Experimental evidence at protein level: Swiss-Prot protein existence level 1. RNA-binding factor that recruits target transcripts to cytoplasmic protein-RNA complexes (mRNPs). This transcript 'caging' into mRNPs allows mRNA transport and transient storage. It also modulates the rate and location at which target transcripts encounter the translational apparatus and shields them from endonuclease attacks or microRNA-mediated degradation. Plays a direct role in the transport and translation of transcripts required for axonal regeneration in adult s
   2470..2509    +  CDS            rop (fragment): Rop protein, which maintains plasmids at low copy number; rop
   2611..2651    +  misc_feature   bom (fragment): basis of mobility region from pBR322
   2756..2860    +  promoter       AmpR promoter: bla
   2861..3721    +  CDS            AmpR: β-lactamase; bla; confers resistance to ampicillin, carbenicillin, and related antibiotics
   3892..4480    +  rep_origin     ori: high-copy-number ColE1/pMB1/pBR322/pUC origin of replication
   4666..4717    -  misc_feature   bom (fragment): basis of mobility region from pBR322
   4724..4801    +  promoter       lacI promoter: lacI
   4802..5884    +  CDS            lacI: lac repressor; lacI; The lac repressor binds to the lac operator to inhibit transcription in E. coli. This inhibition can be relieved by adding lactose or isopropyl-β-D-thiogalactopyranoside (IPTG).
   5897..5918    +  protein_bind   CAP binding site: CAP binding activates transcription in the presence of cAMP. E. coli catabolite activator protein
   5933..5963    +  promoter       lac promoter: promoter for the E. coli lac operon
   5971..5987    +  protein_bind   lac operator: The lac repressor binds to the lac operator to inhibit transcription in E. coli. This inhibition can be relieved by adding lactose or isopropyl-β-D-thiogalactopyranoside (IPTG). lac repressor encoded by lacI
   6007..6180    +  CDS            lacZα: LacZα fragment of β-galactosidase; lacZ fragment
   6444..6560    -  CDS            yciV (fragment): RNAAM_ECOLI - Also known as trpH From Escherichia coli (strain K12).
   6636..6664    +  promoter       tac promoter: strong E. coli promoter; hybrid between the trp and lac UV5 promoters
