[The description below was written by a language model from this plasmid's Addgene catalogue record and pLannotate feature annotations shown in this document.]
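Description:
IGF2BP1_2xRRM-4xKH_pGEX is a bacterial expression plasmid built on the pGEX-6P-2 backbone for producing a recombinant fragment of human IGF2BP1 (also known as IMP1, ZBP1 or CRD-BP) in E. coli. It replicates from a high-copy ColE1/pMB1-type origin and is selected with ampicillin through the β-lactamase gene. Both the depositor sequence and the repository's sequencing result are 6,671 nt circles with the same set of annotated features, differing only in their numbering start point and in whether the lacI promoter is called as the wild-type or the stronger lacIq variant.

The roughly 1.6 kb insert, cloned between BamHI and NotI sites that remain intact, is annotated as a fragment of IGF2BP1. The construct name indicates that it spans the protein's two RRM and four KH RNA-binding domains. It is fused in frame downstream of Schistosoma japonicum glutathione S-transferase. The record lists the N-terminal tag as GST-SBP, and the unannotated gap of about 160 nt between the GST and IGF2BP1 coding regions is where the streptavidin-binding peptide and linker would be expected, although the feature tables do not label it. Transcription comes from the hybrid trp/lac tac promoter followed by a lac operator. The plasmid-borne lacI gene supplies repressor to keep expression off until it is induced with IPTG. Remnants of lacZα, rop and bom are backbone carry-over.

The stated purpose is recombinant expression of IGF2BP1 with a dual-affinity tag, which allows capture on either glutathione or streptavidin matrices. The associated publication concerns the sequence, structure and context preferences of human RNA-binding proteins, which fits use of the purified protein in in vitro RNA-binding assays.
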