Addgene plasmid #135122: IGF2BP1_2xRRM-4xKH_pGEX
Purpose: Recombinant expression of IGF2BP1 with dual-affinity tag
Depositing lab: Christopher Burge. Depositing organization: Massachusetts Institute of Technology. Publication: Sequence, Structure, and Context Preferences of Human RNA Binding Proteins. Dominguez D, Freese P, Alexis MS, Su A, Hochman M, Palden T, Bazile C, Lambert NJ, Van Nostrand EL, Pratt GA, Yeo GW, Graveley BR, Burge CB. Mol Cell. 2018 Jun 7;70(5):854-867.e9. doi: 10.1016/j.molcel.2018.05.001. Epub 2018 Jun 7. PubMed 29883606.
Backbone
  Vector backbone: pGEX-6P-2
  Backbone manufacturer: Promega
  Backbone size w/o insert (bp): 5081
  Vector type: Bacterial Expression
Growth in bacteria
  Bacterial resistance: Ampicillin, 100 μg/mL
  Growth temperature: 37°C
  Growth strain: DH5alpha
  Copy number: High Copy
Gene/Insert
  Gene/Insert name: IGF2BP1
  Species: H. sapiens (human)
  Insert size (bp): 1590
  Entrez Gene: IGF2BP1 (a.k.a. CRD-BP, CRDBP, IMP-1, IMP1, VICKZ1, ZBP1)
  Promoter: tac
  Tag / fusion protein: GST-SBP (N terminal on backbone)
  Cloning method: Restriction Enzyme; 5′ cloning site BamHI (not destroyed); 3′ cloning site NotI (not destroyed)
  Sequencing primers: 5′ 5GEX (GGGCTGGCAAGCCACGTTTGGTG); 3′ 3GEX (CCGGGAGCTGCATGTGTCAGAGG)
Terms and licenses: Academic/Nonprofit Terms; Industry Terms: Not Available to Industry
How to cite: IGF2BP1_2xRRM-4xKH_pGEX was a gift from Christopher Burge (Addgene plasmid # 135122 ; http://n2t.net/addgene:135122 ; RRID:Addgene_135122)
