>Addgene plasmid #135122 | IGF2BP1_2xRRM-4xKH_pGEX | depositor partial sequence | sequence record 259870 | IGF2BP1_ORF
ATGAACAAGCTTTACATCGGCAACCTCAACGAGAGCGTGACCCCCGCGGACTTGGAGAAAGTGTTTGCGG
AGCACAAGATCTCCTACAGCGGCCAGTTCTTGGTCAAATCCGGCTACGCCTTCGTGGACTGCCCGGACGA
GCACTGGGCGATGAAGGCCATCGAAACTTTCTCCGGGAAAGTAGAATTACAAGGAAAACGCTTAGAGATT
GAACATTCGGTGCCCAAAAAACAAAGGAGCCGGAAAATTCAAATCCGAAATATTCCACCCCAGCTCCGAT
GGGAAGTACTGGACAGCCTGCTGGCTCAGTATGGTACAGTAGAGAACTGTGAGCAAGTGAACACCGAGAG
TGAGACGGCAGTGGTGAATGTCACCTATTCCAACCGGGAGCAGACCAGGCAAGCCATCATGAAGCTGAAT
GGCCACCAGTTGGAGAACCATGCCCTGAAGGTCTCCTACATCCCCGATGAGCAGATAGCACAGGGACCTG
AGAATGGGCGCCGAGGGGGCTTTGGCTCTCGGGGTCAGCCCCGCCAGGGCTCACCTGTGGCAGCGGGGGC
CCCAGCCAAGCAGCAGCAAGTGGACATCCCCCTTCGGCTCCTGGTGCCCACCCAGTATGTGGGTGCCATT
ATTGGCAAGGAGGGGGCCACCATCCGCAACATCACAAAACAGACCCAGTCCAAGATAGACGTGCATAGGA
AGGAGAACGCAGGTGCAGCTGAAAAAGCCATCAGTGTGCACTCCACCCCTGAGGGCTGCTCCTCCGCTTG
TAAGATGATCTTGGAGATTATGCATAAAGAGGCTAAGGACACCAAAACGGCTGACGAGGTTCCCCTGAAG
ATCCTGGCCCATAATAACTTTGTAGGGCGTCTCATTGGCAAGGAAGGACGGAACCTGAAGAAGGTAGAGC
AAGATACCGAGACAAAAATCACCATCTCCTCGTTGCAAGACCTTACCCTTTACAACCCTGAGAGGACCAT
CACTGTGAAGGGGGCCATCGAGAATTGTTGCAGGGCCGAGCAGGAAATAATGAAGAAAGTTCGGGAGGCC
TATGAGAATGATGTGGCTGCCATGAGCCTGCAGTCTCACCTGATCCCTGGCCTGAACCTGGCTGCTGTAG
GTCTTTTCCCAGCTTCATCCAGCGCAGTCCCGCCGCCTCCCAGCAGCGTTACTGGGGCTGCTCCCTATAG
CTCCTTTATGCAGGCTCCCGAGCAGGAGATGGTGCAGGTGTTTATCCCCGCCCAGGCAGTGGGCGCCATC
ATCGGCAAGAAGGGGCAGCACATCAAACAGCTCTCCCGGTTTGCCAGCGCCTCCATCAAGATTGCACCAC
CCGAAACACCTGACTCCAAAGTTCGTATGGTTATCATCACTGGACCGCCAGAGGCCCAATTCAAGGCTCA
GGGAAGAATCTATGGCAAACTCAAGGAGGAGAACTTCTTTGGTCCCAAGGAGGAAGTGAAGCTGGAGACC
CACATACGTGTGCCAGCATCAGCAGCTGGCCGGGTCATTGGCAAAGGTGGAAAAACGGTGAACGAGTTGC
AGAATTTGACGGCAGCTGAGGTGGTAGTACCAAGAGACCAGACCCCTTGA
